>Addgene plasmid #92060 | C-BLa 2.0 | addgene full sequence | sequence record 181586 | Addgene NGS Result
TATGCTACTCCGTCAAGCCGTCAATTGTCTGATTCGTTACCAATTATGACAACTTGACGGCTACATCATT
CACTTTTTCTTCACAACCGGCACGGAACTCGCTCGGGCTGGCCCCGGTGCATTTTTTAAATACCCGCGAG
AAATAGAGTTGATCGTCAAAACCAACATTGCGACCGACGGTGGCGATAGGCATCCGGGTGGTGCTCAAAA
GCAGCTTCGCCTGGCTGATACGTTGGTCCTCGCGCCAGCTTAAGACGCTAATCCCTAACTGCTGGCGGAA
AAGATGTGACAGACGCGACGGCGACAAGCAAACATGCTGTGCGACGCTGGCGATATCAAAATTGCTGTCT
GCCAGGTGATCGCTGATGTACTGACAAGCCTCGCGTACCCGATTATCCATCGGTGGATGGAGCGACTCGT
TAATCGCTTCCATGCGCCGCAGTAACAATTGCTCAAGCAGATTTATCGCCAGCAGCTCCGAATAGCGCCC
TTCCCCTTGCCCGGCGTTAATGATTTGCCCAAACAGGTCGCTGAAATGCGGCTGGTGCGCTTCATCCGGG
CGAAAGAACCCCGTATTGGCAAATATTGACGGCCAGTTAAGCCATTCATGCCAGTAGGCGCGCGGACGAA
AGTAAACCCACTGGTGATACCATTCGCGAGCCTCCGGATGACGACCGTAGTGATGAATCTCTCCTGGCGG
GAACAGCAAAATATCACCCGGTCGGCAAACAAATTCTCGTCCCTGATTTTTCACCACCCCCTGACCGCGA
ATGGTGAGATTGAGAATATAACCTTTCATTCCCAGCGGTCGGTCGATAAAAAAATCGAGATAACCGTTGG
CCTCAATCGGCGTTAAACCCGCCACCAGATGGGCATTAAACGAGTATCCCGGCAGCAGGGGATCATTTTG
CGCTTCAGCCATACTTTTCATACTCCCGCCATTCAGAGAAGAAACCAATTGTCCATATTGCATCAGACAT
TGCCGTCACTGCGTCTTTTACTGGCTCTTCTCGCTAACCAAACCGGTAACCCCGCTTATTAAAAGCATTC
TGTAACAAAGCGGGACCAAAGCCATGACAAAAACGCGTAACAAAAGTGTCTATAATCACGGCAGAAAAGT
CCACATTGATTATTTGCACGGCGTCACACTTTGCTATGCCATAGCATTTTTATCCATAAGATTAGCGGAT
GCTACCTGACGCTTTTTATCGCAACTCTCTACTGTTTCTCCATACCCGTTTTTTTGGGCTCTAGATAACG
AGGGCAAAAAATGTTCGGATTAGGACACAACTCAAAAGAGATTTCGATGAGTCATATTGGTACTAAATTC
ATTCTTGCTGAAAAATTTACCTTCGATCCCCTAAGCAATACTCTGATTGACAAAGAAGATAGTGAAGAGA
TCATTCGATTAGGCAGCAACGAAAGCCGAATTCTTTGGCTGCTGGCCCAACGTCCAAACGAGGTGATTTC
TCGCAATGATTTGCATGACTTTGTTTGGCGAGAGCAAGGTTTTGAAGTCGATGATTCCAGCTTAACCCAA
GCCATTTCGACTCTGCGCAAAATGCTCAAAGATTCGACAAAGTCCCCACAATACGTCAAAACGGTTCCGA
AGCGCGGTTACCAATTGATCGCCCGAGTGGAAACGGTTGAAGAAGAGATGGCTCGCGAAAACGAAGCTGC
TCATGACATCTCTCAGCCAGAATCTGTCAATGAATACGCAGAATCAAGCAGTGTGCCTTCATCAGCCACT
GTAGTGAACACACCGCAGCCAGCCAATGTCGTGGCGAATAAATCGGCTCCAAACTTGGGGAATCGAGCTA
GCGTGATCATTCTGGCGGTGGGGCCCGGCCTGCTGCTCCTGGGGATCCTGATCAACCCAAGCCAATCCAG
CTTTAAACCCCTAACGGATGGTGGTAGCGGCGGCAGCCTACTTACTCTAGCTTCCCGGCAACAATTAATA
GACTGGATGGAGGCGGATAAAGTTGCAGGACCACTTCTGCGCTCGGCCCTTCCGGCTGGCTGGTTTATTG
CTGATAAATCTGGAGCCGGTGAGCGTGGGTCTCGCGGTATCATTGCAGCACTGGGGCCAGATGGTAAGCC
CTCCCGTATCGTAGTTATCTACACGACGGGGAGTCAGGCAACTATGGATGAACGAAATAGACAGATCGCT
GAGATAGGTGCCTCACTGATTAAGCATTGGGGCGATTATAAAGATCACGACGGCTAAGAGCTCGGTACCC
GAACAGAAGCTGATCAGCGAAGAAGATCTGAACCACCACCACCACCACCACTAACTCGAGGTCGACCTGC
AGGCATGCAAGCTTGGCTGTTTTGGCGGATGAGAGAAGATTTTCAGCCTGATACAGATTAAATCAGAACG
CAGAAGCGGTCTGATAAAACAGAATTTGCCTGGCGGCAGTAGCGCGGTGGTCCCACCTGACCCCATGCCG
AACTCAGAAGTGAAACGCCGTAGCGCCGATGGTAGTGTGGGGTCTCCCCATGCGAGAGTAGGGAACTGCC
AGGCATCAAATAAAACGAAAGGCTCAGTCGAAAGACTGGGCCTTTCGTTTTATCTGTTGTTTGTCGGTGA
ACGCTCTCCTGAGTAGGACAAATCCGCCGGGAGCGGATTTGAACGTTGCGAAGCAACGGCCCGGAGGGTG
GCGGGCAGGACGCCCGCCATAAACTGCCAGGCATCAAATTAAGCAGAAGGCCATCCTGACGGATGGCCTT
TTTGCGTTTCTACAAACTCTTTTGTTTATTTTTCTAAATACATTCAAATATGTATCCGCTCATGGAGCTC
AAAGCCACGTTGTGTCTCAAAATCTCTGATGTTACATTGCACAAGATAAAAATATATCATCATGAACAAT
AAAACTGTCTGCTTACATAAACAGTAATACAAGGGGTGTTATGAGCCATATTCAACGGGAAACGTCTTGC
TCCAGGCCGCGATTAAATTCCAACATGGATGCTGATTTATATGGGTATAAATGGGCTCGCGATAATGTCG
GGCAATCAGGTGCGACAATCTATCGTTTGTATGGGAAGCCCGATGCGCCAGAGTTGTTTCTGAAACATGG
CAAAGGTAGCGTTGCCAATGATGTTACAGATGAGATGGTCAGACTAAACTGGCTGACGGAATTTATGCCT
CTTCCGTCCATCAAGCATTTTATCCGGACTCCTGATGAAGCATGGTTACTCACCACTGCGATCCCCGGCA
AAACAGCATTCCAGGTATTAGAAGAATATCCTGATTCAGGTGAAAATATTGTTGATGCGCTGGCAGTGTT
CCTGCGCCGGTTGCATTCGATTCCTGTTTGTAATTGTCCTTTTAACAGCGATCGCGTATTTCGTCTCGCT
CAGGCGCAATCACGAATGAATAACGGTTTGGTTGATGCGAGTGATTTTGATGACGAGCGTAATGGCTGGC
CTGTTGAACAAGTCTGGAAAGAAATGCACAAACTTTTGCCATTCTCACCGGATTCAGTCGTCACTCATGG
TGATTTCTCACTTGATAACCTTATTTTTGACGAGGGGAAATTAATAGGTTGTATTGATGTTGGACGAGTC
GGAATCGCAGACCGATACCAGGATCTTGCCATCCTATGGAACTGCCTCGGTGAGTTTTCTCCTTCATTAC
AGAAACGGCTTTTTCAAAAATATGGTATTGATAATCCTGATATGAATAAATTGCAGTTTCATTTGATGCT
CGATGAGTTTTTCTAAGAGCTCCATGACCAAAATCCCTTAACGTGAGTTTTCGTTCCACTGAGCGTCAGA
CCCCGTAGAAAAGATCAAAGGATCTTCTTGAGATCCTTTTTTTCTGCGCGTAATCTGCTGCTTGCAAACA
AAAAAACCACCGCTACCAGCGGTGGTTTGTTTGCCGGATCAAGAGCTACCAACTCTTTTTCCGAAGGTAA
CTGGCTTCAGCAGAGCGCAGATACCAAATACTGTCCTTCTAGTGTAGCCGTAGTTAGGCCACCACTTCAA
GAACTCTGTAGCACCGCCTACATACCTCGCTCTGCTAATCCTGTTACCAGTGGCTGCTGCCAGTGGCGAT
AAGTCGTGTCTTACCGGGTTGGACTCAAGACGATAGTTACCGGATAAGGCGCAGCGGTCGGGCTGAACGG
GGGGTTCGTGCACACAGCCCAGCTTGGAGCGAACGACCTACACCGAACTGAGATACCTACAGCGTGAGCT
ATGAGAAAGCGCCACGCTTCCCGAAGGGAGAAAGGCGGACAGGTATCCGGTAAGCGGCAGGGTCGGAACA
GGAGAGCGCACGAGGGAGCTTCCAGGGGGAAACGCCTGGTATCTTTATAGTCCTGTCGGGTTTCGCCACC
TCTGACTTGAGCGTCGATTTTTGTGATGCTCGTCAGGGGGGCGGAGCCTATGGAAAAACGCCAGCAACGC
GGCCTTTTTACGGTTCCTGGCCTTTTGCTGGCCTTTTGCTCACATGTTCTTTCCTGCGTTATCCCCTGAT
TCTGTGGATAACCGTATTACCGCCTTTGAGTGAGCTGATACCGCTCGCCGCAGCCGAACGACCGAGCGCA
GCGAGTCAGTGAGCGAGGAAGCGGAAGAGCGCCTGATGCGGTATTTTCTCCTTACGCATCTGTGCGGTAT
TTCACACCGCATATGGTGCACTCTCAGTACAATCTGCTCTGATGCCGCATAGTTAAGCCAGTATACACTC
CGCTATCGCTACGTGACTGGGTCATGGCTGCGCCCCGACACCCGCCAACACCCGCTGACGCGCCCTGACG
GGCTTGTCTGCTCCCGGCATCCGCTTACAGACAAGCTGTGACCGTCTCCGGGAGCTGCATGTGTCAGAGG
TTTTCACCGTCATCACCGAAACGCGCGAGGCAGCTGCGGTAAAGCTCATCAGCGTGGTCGTGAAGCGATT
CACAGATGTCTGCCTGTTCATCCGCGTCCAGCTCGTTGAGTTTCTCCAGAAGCGTTAATGTCTGGCTTCT
GATAAAGCGGGCCATGTTAAGGGCGGTTTTTTCCTGTTTGGTCACTGATGCCTCCGTGTAAGGGGGATTT
CTGTTCATGGGGGTAATGATACCGATGAAACGAGAGAGGATGCTCACGATACGGGTTACTGATGATGAAC
ATGCCCGGTTACTGGAACGTTGTGAGGGTAAACAACTGGCGGTATGGATGCGGCGGGACCAGAGAAAAAT
CACTCAGGGTCAATGCCAGCGCGATGCATAATGTGCCTGTCAAATGGACGAAGCAGGGATTCTGCAAACC
C
Features (pLannotate 1.2.2; 15 found; start..end, strand, type, name):
     44..922     -  CDS            araC: L-arabinose regulatory protein; araC
    949..1233    +  promoter       araBAD promoter: araBAD; promoter of the L-arabinose operon of E. coli; the araC regulatory gene is transcribed in the opposite direction (Guzman et al., 1995)
   1271..1912    +  CDS            toxR (fragment): TOXR_VIBCH - Protein predicted: Swiss-Prot protein existence level 4. This transcription activator controls cholera toxin, pilus colonization factor and outer membrane protein expression in V.cholerae. It binds to the 5'-TTTTGAT-3' tandemly repeated DNA sequence in the cholera toxin promoter region. ToxS interacts with the C-terminal periplasmic domain of ToxR, stimulating its activity. It activates transcription at the promoters for tcpI and tcpA and this is presumably via ToxT. From Vibrio cholerae serotype O1 (strain ATCC 39315 / El Tor Inaba N16961).
   1928..2200    +  CDS            bla(M) (fragment): β-lactamase lacking the signal sequence; bla(M); allows cytosolic expression of β-lactamase
   2272..2291    +  CDS            9xHis (fragment): 9xHis affinity tag
   2301..2324    +  misc_feature   MCS (fragment): pUC18/19 multiple cloning site
   2408..2523    +  ncRNA          5S rRNA: Accession: RF00001 - 5S ribosomal RNA
   2527..2613    +  terminator     rrnB T1 terminator: Escherichia coli rrnB; transcription terminator T1 from the E. coli rrnB gene
   2705..2732    +  terminator     rrnB T2 terminator: transcription terminator T2 from the E. coli rrnB gene
   2751..2794    +  promoter       AmpR promoter (fragment): bla
   2911..3726    +  CDS            KanR: aminoglycoside phosphotransferase; aph(3')-Ia; confers resistance to kanamycin in bacteria or G418 (Geneticin®) in eukaryotes
   3808..4396    +  rep_origin     ori: high-copy-number ColE1/pMB1/pBR322/pUC origin of replication
   4582..4722    -  misc_feature   bom: basis of mobility region from pBR322
   4824..5015    -  CDS            rop: Rop protein, which maintains plasmids at low copy number; rop
   5056..5166    +  CDS            mbeC (fragment): MBEC_ECOLX - Experimental evidence at protein level: Swiss-Prot protein existence level 1. Required for efficient mobilization of ColE1 plasmid and is thus essential to promote the specific transfer of the plasmid during conjugation. Probably functions by inducing DNA bending, helping the MbeA relaxase to melt the DNA around the nic site and cleave the phosphodiester bond. Binds specifically double-stranded DNA (dsDNA) containing the ColE1 oriT but does not recognize the inverted repeat (IR). From Escherichia coli.
