[The description below was written by a language model from this plasmid's Addgene catalogue record and pLannotate feature annotations shown in this document.]
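Description:
C-BLa 2.0 is a bacterial expression plasmid built on a modified pBAD322K backbone, in which a short backbone segment was deleted. It is one component of the BLaTM 2.0 genetic system for studying interactions between transmembrane helices in E. coli. It replicates from a pBR322-type ColE1/pMB1 origin. The retained rop gene and bom region fit the low copy number listed in the catalogue, although the automated annotation gives the origin a generic high-copy label. Selection is with kanamycin through an aph(3')-Ia aminoglycoside phosphotransferase gene. The total size is about 5.25 kb.

The payload is a synthetic fusion gene of roughly 970 bp. It is driven by the arabinose-inducible araBAD promoter, and the divergently transcribed araC regulator on the same plasmid provides tight, titratable control. The open reading frame begins with the cytoplasmic domain of Vibrio cholerae ToxR, continues into a transmembrane domain (TMD), and ends with the C-terminal fragment of β-lactamase, followed by a C-terminal Flag tag. The feature table also shows a partial match to a His-tag just downstream. Transcription ends at the rrnB T1 and T2 terminators. According to the depositor, the TMD in this version is a mutant integrin alphaV segment ("mut GP"), and the construct contains an ApaI site. The site may help with exchanging TMD cassettes, but the record does not say so.

This appears to be a split β-lactamase design: a partner construct would carry the complementary N-terminal enzyme fragment, and TMD–TMD association would restore enzyme activity as a readout of interaction. The record does not describe that partner or the assay. The associated publication title indicates that the tool was applied to antiparallel helix interactions, including transmembrane helix 4 of EmrE.
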