Addgene plasmid #92060: C-BLa 2.0
Purpose: The C-BLa 2.0 plasmid encodes a protein, where the TMD is connected to the C-terminus of the cytoplasmic domain of the ToxR protein and to the N-terminus of the C-terminal beta-lactamase fragment.
Depositing lab: Dieter Langosch. Depositing organization: Technische Universitaet Muenchen (TUM). Publication: BLaTM 2.0, a genetic tool revealing preferred antiparallel interaction of transmembrane helix 4 of the dual-topology protein EmrE. Julius A, Laur L, Schanzenbach C, Langosch D. J Mol Biol. 2017 Apr 18. pii: S0022-2836(17)30166-3. doi: 10.1016/j.jmb.2017.04.003. PubMed 28432015.
Backbone
  Vector backbone: pBAD322K (modified)
  Backbone manufacturer: John E. Cronan
  Backbone size w/o insert (bp): 4284
  Total vector size (bp): 5253
  Modifications to backbone: Deletion 4246–4454/0–2
  Vector type: Bacterial Expression
Growth in bacteria
  Bacterial resistance: Kanamycin, 50 μg/mL
  Growth temperature: 37°C
  Growth strain: DH5alpha
  Copy number: Low Copy
Gene/Insert
  Gene/Insert name: C-BLa 2.0 fusion protein
  Species: Synthetic
  Insert size (bp): 969
  Promoter: araBAD
  Tag / fusion protein: Flag (DYKDHDG) (C terminal on insert)
  Cloning method: Ligation Independent Cloning
  Sequencing primers: 5′ GCATTCTGTAACAAAGCGGG
Terms and licenses: Academic/Nonprofit Terms; Industry Terms: Not Available to Industry
Depositor comments: TMD: Integrin alphaV mut GP, contains ApaI restriction site
How to cite: C-BLa 2.0 was a gift from Dieter Langosch (Addgene plasmid # 92060 ; http://n2t.net/addgene:92060 ; RRID:Addgene_92060)
